Addgene plasmid #210280: pUdOm2.3
Purpose: (Empty Backbone) Empty backbone with ampicillin resistance for intermediate expression in mammalian cells
Depositing lab: Corrie daCosta. Depositing organization: University of Ottawa. Publication: pUdOs: Concise Plasmids for Bacterial and Mammalian Cells. Manigat FO, Connell LB, Stewart BN, LePabic AR, Tessier CJG, Emlaw JR, Calvert ND, Rossl A, Shuhendler AJ, daCosta CJB, Campbell-Valois FX. ACS Synth Biol. 2024 Jan 18. doi: 10.1021/acssynbio.3c00408. PubMed 38235654.
Backbone
  Vector backbone: pUdOm2.3
  Backbone size (bp): 2278
  Vector type: Mammalian Expression, Synthetic Biology
  Promoter: CMV
Growth in bacteria
  Bacterial resistance: Ampicillin, 100 μg/mL
  Growth temperature: 37°C
  Growth strain: DH5alpha
  Copy number: High Copy
Terms and licenses: Academic/Nonprofit Terms; Industry Terms: Not Available to Industry
How to cite: pUdOm2.3 was a gift from Corrie daCosta (Addgene plasmid # 210280 ; http://n2t.net/addgene:210280 ; RRID:Addgene_210280)
