[The description below was written by a language model from this plasmid's Addgene catalogue record and pLannotate feature annotations shown in this document.]
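Description:
pUdOm2.3 is a very compact (2,278 bp) empty mammalian expression backbone from the pUdO series of minimal plasmids, intended for synthetic biology and routine transgene expression work. It carries no insert. It is propagated in E. coli from a high-copy ColE1/pUC-type origin of replication and selected with ampicillin through a β-lactamase (AmpR) gene driven by its native bla promoter. No mammalian selection marker or eukaryotic episomal origin is annotated, so the plasmid appears suited to transient transfection rather than stable selection on its own.

The expression unit consists of a CMV-derived promoter followed downstream by an SV40 polyadenylation signal. The feature table identifies the promoter as a truncated form of the human cytomegalovirus immediate early promoter (CMVd2) that gives moderately reduced output compared with the full-length version. This fits the stated purpose of intermediate expression in mammalian cells. The unannotated interval between the promoter and the poly(A) signal is presumably where a gene of interest is cloned, although the record does not describe the cloning sites or method.

Other annotations are minor. A very short lacZα fragment sits just upstream of the AmpR promoter, too small to be functional and probably a remnant of a parental vector. T7 and T3 promoter sequences lie between the resistance gene and the origin, away from the mammalian cassette. The record does not explain their role there; they may serve as primer-binding or assembly landmarks. The plasmid is mainly useful when a small vector and moderate rather than maximal expression are wanted.
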