Features (pLannotate 1.2.2; 8 found; start..end, strand, type, name):
    116..167     +  promoter       CMVd2 promoter: truncated human cytomegalovirus (CMV) immediate early promoter that yields moderately reduced expression relative to the full-length promoter
    342..476     +  polyA_signal   SV40 poly(A) signal: SV40 polyadenylation signal
    546..563     +  CDS            lacZα (fragment): LacZα fragment of β-galactosidase; lacZ fragment
    562..633     +  promoter       AmpR promoter: bla
    634..1494    +  CDS            AmpR: β-lactamase; bla; confers resistance to ampicillin, carbenicillin, and related antibiotics
   1495..1513    +  promoter       T7 promoter: promoter for bacteriophage T7 RNA polymerase
   1602..1620    -  promoter       T3 promoter: promoter for bacteriophage T3 RNA polymerase
   1643..2231    +  rep_origin     ori: high-copy-number ColE1/pMB1/pBR322/pUC origin of replication
>Addgene plasmid #210280 | pUdOm2.3 | addgene full sequence | sequence record 422554 | Addgene NGS Result
AGTGACTAGCGGAAACACAGAAAAAAGCCCGCACCTGACAGTGCGAGCTTTTTTTTTCGACCAAAGGCCA
AAATCAACGGGACTTTCCAAAATGTCGTAACAACTCCGCCCCATTGACGCAAATGGGCGGTAGGCGTGTA
CGGTGGGAGGTCTATATAAGCAGAGCTCTCCGAAGAGCCGAGTGTCTTCGGTTCGAGACCGAATTCGCGA
GCTCTCGCTAGCCAGTTTAAACAATTGCGGCCGCGTACTAGTCTATCGATTTGGATCCACCCTGCAGGAA
GTCTAGACCGTCGACACGGTCTCTGAGAGAAGACACGTCGCTCTTCGACGTAAGTAACTGAAACTTGTTT
ATTGCAGCTTATAATGGTTACAAATAAAGCAATAGCATCACAAATTTCACAAATAAAGCATTTTTTTCAC
TGCATTCTAGTTGTGGTTTGTCCAAACTCATCAATGTATCTTATCATGTCTGGATCCTCGGTACCAAATT
CCAGAAAAGAGGCCTCCCGAAAGGGGGGCCTTTTTTCGTTTTGGTCCTAAGCTTAACTGGCCGTCGTTTT
ACATTCAAATATGTATCCGCTCATGAGACAATAACCCTGATAAATGCTTCAATAATATTGAAAAAGGAAG
AGTATGAGTATTCAACATTTCCGTGTCGCCCTTATTCCCTTTTTTGCGGCATTTTGCCTTCCTGTTTTTG
CTCACCCAGAAACGCTGGTGAAAGTAAAAGATGCTGAAGATCAGTTGGGTGCACGAGTGGGTTACATCGA
ACTGGATCTCAACAGCGGTAAGATCCTTGAGAGTTTTCGCCCCGAAGAACGTTTTCCAATGATGAGCACT
TTTAAAGTTCTGCTATGTGGCGCGGTATTATCCCGTATTGACGCCGGGCAAGAGCAACTCGGTCGCCGCA
TACACTATTCTCAGAATGACTTGGTTGAGTACTCACCAGTCACAGAAAAGCATCTTACGGATGGCATGAC
AGTAAGAGAATTATGCAGTGCTGCCATAACCATGAGTGATAACACTGCGGCCAACTTACTTCTGACAACG
ATCGGAGGACCGAAGGAGCTAACCGCTTTTTTGCACAACATGGGGGATCATGTAACTCGCCTTGATCGTT
GGGAACCGGAGCTGAATGAAGCCATACCAAACGACGAGCGTGACACCACGATGCCTGTAGCAATGGCAAC
AACGTTGCGCAAACTATTAACTGGCGAACTACTTACTCTAGCTTCCCGGCAACAATTAATAGACTGGATG
GAGGCGGATAAAGTTGCAGGACCACTTCTGCGCTCGGCCCTTCCGGCTGGCTGGTTTATTGCTGATAAAT
CTGGAGCCGGTGAGCGTGGGTCTCGCGGTATCATTGCAGCACTGGGGCCAGATGGTAAGCCCTCCCGTAT
CGTAGTTATCTACACGACGGGGAGTCAGGCAACTATGGATGAACGAAATAGACAGATCGCTGAGATAGGT
GCCTCACTGATTAAGCATTGGTAATAATACGACTCACTATAGGGTAACTAATTGAGGCGCGCCTACCACC
GTCAAAAAAAACGGCGCTTTTTAGCGCCGTTTTTATTTTTCAACCTTCCTAGGTAAGTGACCCTTTAGTG
AGGGTTAATTTAGAAAAGATCAAAGGATCTTCTTGAGATCCTTTTTTTCTGCGCGTAATCTGCTGCTTGC
AAACAAAAAAACCACCGCTACCAGCGGTGGTTTGTTTGCCGGATCAAGAGCTACCAACTCTTTTTCCGAA
GGTAACTGGCTTCAGCAGAGCGCAGATACCAAATACTGTTCTTCTAGTGTAGCCGTAGTTAGGCCACCAC
TTCAAGAACTCTGTAGCACCGCCTACATACCTCGCTCTGCTAATCCTGTTACCAGTGGCTGCTGCCAGTG
GCGATAAGTCGTGTCTTACCGGGTTGGACTCAAGACGATAGTTACCGGATAAGGCGCAGCGGTCGGGCTG
AACGGGGGGTTCGTGCACACAGCCCAGCTTGGAGCGAACGACCTACACCGAACTGAGATACCTACAGCGT
GAGCTATGAGAAAGCGCCACGCTTCCCGAAGGGAGAAAGGCGGACAGGTATCCGGTAAGCGGCAGGGTCG
GAACAGGAGAGCGCACGAGGGAGCTTCCAGGGGGAAACGCCTGGTATCTTTATAGTCCTGTCGGGTTTCG
CCACCTCTGACTTGAGCGTCGATTTTTGTGATGCTCGTCAGGGGGGCGGAGCCTATGGAAAAACGCCAGC
AACGCGGCCCAGGAAACAGCTATGACCATGCCCGGGTA
